Addgene plasmid #50524: pIL2R FAK
Depositing lab: Kenneth Yamada. Depositing organization: National Institute of Dental and Craniofacial Research (NIDCR). Publication: Regulation of fibronectin receptor distribution. LaFlamme SE, Akiyama SK, Yamada KM. J Cell Biol. 1992 Apr;117(2):437-47. 10.1083/jcb.117.2.437 PubMed 1373145.
Backbone
  Vector backbone: pCMVIL2R(pIL2R)
  Backbone manufacturer: Bruce Howard Lab, PubMed ID 1373145
  Vector type: Mammalian Expression
Growth in bacteria
  Bacterial resistance: Ampicillin, 100 μg/mL
  Growth temperature: 37°C
  Growth strain: DH5alpha
  Copy number: Unknown
Gene/Insert
  Gene/Insert name: protein tyrosine kinase, domain (alt names: FAK; PTK2)
  Species: M. musculus (mouse)
  Promoter: CMV
  Tag / fusion protein: IL-2R (N terminal on backbone)
  Cloning method: Restriction Enzyme; 5′ cloning site unknown (not destroyed); 3′ cloning site unknown (not destroyed)
  Sequencing primers: 5′ IL2R FW (TCCTGCCTCGTCACAACAAC); 3′ Il2R AS2 (CCTTAGAGCTTTAAATCTCTG)
Terms and licenses: Academic/Nonprofit Terms; Industry Terms: Not Available to Industry
Depositor comments: Vector contains truncated IL-2R alpha subunit without cytoplasmic domain (Tac antigen) for membrane localization and clustering
How to cite: pIL2R FAK was a gift from Kenneth Yamada (Addgene plasmid # 50524 ; http://n2t.net/addgene:50524 ; RRID:Addgene_50524)
