[The description below was written by a language model from this plasmid's Addgene catalogue record.]
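Description:
pIL2R FAK is a mammalian expression plasmid built on the pCMVIL2R (pIL2R) backbone. It is propagated in E. coli under ampicillin selection. The record does not state the origin of replication, the copy number, the total size or any mammalian selection marker, and no feature table is provided, so the detailed layout of the plasmid cannot be described beyond the catalogue fields.

The payload is a chimeric protein expressed from the CMV promoter, a strong constitutive promoter in most mammalian cell types. The backbone supplies the N-terminal portion: a truncated interleukin-2 receptor alpha subunit (Tac antigen) that lacks its own cytoplasmic domain. Fused to this is mouse focal adhesion kinase (FAK, PTK2). The insert is listed as a "protein tyrosine kinase, domain", which suggests that only part of FAK may be present, but the exact boundaries are not given. The restriction sites used for cloning are also recorded as unknown.

According to the depositor's comments, the IL-2R portion provides membrane localization and clustering. The receptor segment anchors the fusion at the membrane and, as a surface antigen, gives an external handle through which the chimera can be detected or aggregated, while the FAK sequence takes the place of the receptor's normal cytoplasmic tail. This type of single-subunit chimera lets researchers test what an intracellular protein or domain does when it is tethered to the membrane or clustered, independently of its native upstream receptors. Here that would apply to studies of FAK in adhesion-related localization and signalling.
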