>Addgene plasmid #50524 | pIL2R FAK | depositor partial sequence | sequence record 75456 | insert only
ATGGCAGCTGCTTATCTTGACCCAAACTTGAATCACACACCAAGTTCGAGTACTAAGACTCACCTGGGTA
CTGGCATGGAACGGTCCCCTGGTGCAATGGAACGAGTATTAAAGGTCTTTCATCATTTTGAAAGCAGTAG
TGAGCCAACCACCTGGGCCAGTATTATCAGGCATGGAGATGCTACTGATGTCAGGGGCATCATTCAGAAG
ATAGTGGACAGTCACAAAGTAAAGCACGTGGCCTGCTATGGATTTCGCCTCAGTCACCTGCGATCGGAGG
AGGTGCACTGGCTGCACGTGGACATGGGTGTCTCCAGTGTGAGGGAGAAATATGAACTCGCCCACCCACC
AGAGGAGTGGAAATATGAGTTGAGAATTCGTTACTTGCCAAAAGGATTTCTAAACCAGTTTACTGAAGAT
AAGCCAACATTGAATTTCTTCTATCAACAGGTGAAGAGTGACTACATGCAAGAAATAGCTGATCAAGTAG
ACCAAGAAATAGCTTTGAAGTTGGGTTGTTTGGAAATTAGGCGATCCTATTGGGAGATGAGGGGTAATGC
CCTAGAGAAGAAGTCCAACTATGAAGTATTAGAAAAAGATGTTGGTTTAAAGCGATTTTTTCCTAAGAGT
TTACTGGATTCTGTCAAGGCCAAAACACTAAGAAAGCTGATCCAGCAAACATTCAGGCAGTTTGCCAACC
TTAATAGAGAAGAAAGCATCCTGAAATTCTTTGAGATTCTTTCTCCTGTGTACAGATTTGACAAAGAGTG
CTTCAAGTGTGCCCTTGGGTCAAGTTGGATCATTTCTGTGGAATTGGCAATCGGCCCAGAAGAAGGGATC
AGTTACCTGACAGACAAAGGCTGCAATCCCACACACCTAGCAGACTTTAACCAAGTGCAGACCATCCAGT
ACTCAAACAGTGAAGACAAAGACAGGAAAGGAATGCTACAACTCAAAATCGCTGGTGCTCCTGAGCCTCT
GACCGTGACGGCACCATCCCTAACCATTGCCGAGAACATGGCCGACCTGATTGATGGATACTGCCGGCTG
GTGAATGGAGCCACACAATCTTTCATCATCAGACCCCAGAAAGAAGGTGAACGGGCGTTGCCATCAATAC
CAAAGTTGGCCAACAGTGAAAAGCAAGGCATGCGGACACATGCAGTCTCTGTGTCAGAGACAGATGACTA
TGCAGAGATCATCGATGAGGAAGACACATACACCATGCCCTCGACCAGGGATTATGAGATTCAGAGAGAA
AGAATAGAACTTGGACGCTGTATTGGAGAAGGTCAGTTTGGAGATGTACATCAAGGCGTGTACCTGAGCC
CAGAGAATCCAGCTTTGGCTGTTGCAATCAAAACATGTAAAAACTGTACTTCGGACAGCGTGAGAGAGAA
GTTCCTTCAAGAAGCCTTAACAATGCGTCAGTTTGACCATCCTCACATCGTGAAGCTGATTGGAGTCATT
ACAGAGAACCCTGTCTGGATAATCATGGAGTTGTGCACACTTGGAGAGCTGAGGTCATTTTTGCAAGTAA
GAAAATACAGCTTGGACCTGGCATCTTTGATATTATATGCCTATCAGCTTAGTACAGCACTCGCGTATCT
GGAGAGCAAAAGATTTGTTCACAGGGACATTGCTGCTCGGAATGTTCTGGTGTCTTCAAATGATTGTGTA
AAATTGGGAGACTTTGGATTATCTCGATATATGGAAGACAGTACTTACTATAAAGCTTCCAAAGGAAAAT
TACCTATTAAATGGATGGCTCCAGAGTCAATCAATTTTCGACGTTTTACCTCAGCTAGTGACGTGTGGAT
GTTTGGTGTGTGTATGTGGGAGATACTGATGCATGGCGTGAAGCCTTTTCAAGGAGTGAAGAACAATGAT
GTGATCGGTCGAATTGAAAATGGGGAAAGATTACCAATGCCTCCAAATTGTCCTCCCACCCTCTACAGCC
TTATGACGAAATGTTGGGCCTATGACCCCAGCAGGCGGCCCAGGTTTACTGAACTAAAAGCTCAGCTCAG
CACAATCCTGGAGGAGGAGAAGGTGCAGCAAGAAGAACGGATGAGGATGGAATCCAGAAGACAGGCTACC
GTGTCCTGGGACTCTGGAGGGTCTGATGAAGCACCACCCAAGCCCAGCAGACCTGGTTATCCTAGCCCGA
GATCCAGTGAAGGATTTTATCCCAGCCCACAGCACATGGTCCAGACCAATCACTACCAGGTCTCTGGCTA
CCCGGGTTCCCATGGAATCCCAGCCATGGCTGGCAGCATTTACCAAGGTCAGGCATCTCTTCTGGACCAG
ACAGAATTGTGGAATCACAGACCTCAGGAGATGTCCATGTGGCAGCCCAGTGTGGAGGATTCGGCAGCTT
TGGACCTTCGAGGGATGGGACAGGTGCTTCCCCCTCACCTGATGGAAGAGCGGCTAATCCGACAGCAGCA
GGAAATGGAAGAAGACCAGCGCTGGCTGGAGAAGGAAGAGCGATTCCTGAAACCTGATGTGAGGCTCTCT
CGAGGCAGCATCGACAGGGAAGACGGGAGTTTTCAGGGTCCGACTGGAAACCAACACATCTATCAGCCTG
TGGGGAAGCCAGATCCTGCAGCTCCACCAAAGAAACCTCCTCGCCCTGGAGCACCTGGCCACCTAAGCAA
CCTGTCCAGCATCAGCAGCCCTGCAGACAGCTACAATGAGGGTGTCAAGCTTCAGCCCCAGGAAATCAGC
CCCCCTCCCACTGCCAACCTTGACCGGTCCAATGACAAGGTATATGAGAATGTGACAGGCCTAGTGAAGG
CTGTCATCGAGATGTCCAGCAAAATCCAGCCAGCTCCTCCAGAAGAGTACGTCCCTATGGTGAAGGAAGT
TGGCCTGGCCCTGCGGACCTTACTAGCCACGGTGGATGAGACCATTCCTGCTCTTCCAGCCAGCACTCAT
CGAGAGATCGAGATGGCACAGAAGCTGCTGAACTCCGACTTAGGCGAGCTCATCAGCAAGATGAAGCTGG
CGCAGCAGTACGTCATGACCAGCCTGCAGCAGGAGTATAAGAAGCAGATGCTGACAGCTGCTCACGCCCT
GGCTGTGGATGCCAAGAACCTACTTGATGTTATTGATCAAGCAAGACTGAAAATGCTAGGGCAGACACGG
CCACACTGA
