>Addgene plasmid #50524 | pIL2R FAK | addgene partial sequence | sequence record 78306 | cmv-fwd
CTCTCTGGCTAACTAGAGAACCCACTGCTTACTGGCTTATCGAAATTAATACGACTCACTATAGGGAGAC
CCAAGCTAGCTTGGCGGCTGGTCCCAAGGGTCAGGAAGATGGATTCATACCTGCTGATGTGGGGACTGCT
CACGTTCATCATGGTGCCTGGCTGCCAGGCAGAGCTCTGTGACGATGACCCGCCAGAGATCCCACACGCC
ACATTCAAAGCCATGGCCTACAAGGAAGGAACCATGTTGAACTGTGAATGCAAGAGAGGTTTCCGCAGAA
TAAAAAGCGGGTCACTCTATATGCTCTGTACAGGAAACTCTAGCCACTCGTCCTGGGACAACCAATGTCA
ATGCACAAGCTCTGCCACTCGGAACACAACGAAACAAGTGACACCTCAACCTGAAGAACAGAAAGAAAGG
AAAACCACAGAAATGCAAAGTCCAATGCAGCCAGTGGACCAAGCGAGCCTTCCAGGTCACTGCAGGGAAC
CTCCACCATGGGAAAATGAAGCCACAGAGAGAATTTATCATTTCGTGGTGGGGCAGATGGTTTATTATCA
GTGCGTCCAGGGATACAGGGCTCTACACAGAGGTCCTGCTGAGAGCGTCTGCAAAATGACCCACGGGAAG
ACAAGGTGGACCCAGCCCCAGCTCATATGCACAGGTGAAATGGAGACCAGTCAGTTTCCAGGTGAAGAGA
AGCCTCAGGCAAGCCCCGAAGGCCGTCCTGAGAGTGAGACTTCCTGCCTCGTCACAACAACAGATTTTCA
AATACAGACAGAAATGGCTGCAACCATGGAGACGTCCATATTTACAACAGAGTACCAGGTAGCAGTGGCC
GGCTGTGTTTTCCTGCTGATCAGCGTCCTCCTCCTGAGTGGGCTCACCTGGAAGCTTATGGCAGCTGCTT
ATCTTGACCCAAACTTGAATCACACAC
