>Addgene plasmid #50524 | pIL2R FAK | addgene partial sequence | sequence record 78747 | SV40pA-R 5'-GAAATTTGTGATGCTATTGC-3'
GCATAAACAAGTTAACAACAACAATTGCATTCATTTTATGTTTCAGGTTCAGGGGGAGGTGTGGGAGGTT
TTTTAAAGCAAGTAAAACCTCTACAAATGTGGTATGGCTGATTATGATCTCTAGTCAAGGCACTATACAT
CAAATATTCCTTATTAACCCCTTTACAAATTAAAAAGCTAAAGGTACACAATTTTTGAGCATAGTTATTA
ATAGCAGACACTCTATGCCTGTGTGGAGTAAGAAAAAACAGTATGTTATGATTATAACTGTTATGCCTAC
TTATAAAGGTTACAGAATATTTTTCCATAATTTTCTTGTATAGCAGTGCAGCTTTTTCCTTTGTGGTGTA
AATAGCAAAGCAAGCAAGAGTTCTATTACTAAACACAGCATGACTCAAAAAACTTAGCAATTCTGAAGGA
AAGTCCTTGGGGTCTTCTACCTTTCTCTTCTTTTTTGGAGGAGTAGAATGTTGAGAGTCAGCAGTAGCCT
CATCATCACTAGATGGCATTTCTTCTGAGCAAAACAGGTTTTCCTCATTAAAGGCATTCCACCACTGCTC
CCATTCATCAGTTCCATAGGTTGGAATCTAAAATACACAAACAATTAGAATCAGTAGTTTAACACATTAT
ACACTTAAAAATTTTATATTTACCTTAGAGCTTTAAATCTCTGTAGGTAGTTTGTCCAATTATGTCACAC
CACAGAAGTAAGGTTCCTTCACAAAGATCCTCTAGAGGATCCCCGGGCGAGCTCGAATTCTGGCAGGAAG
GATAACCAGTCTCCATGGTCTCAGGGAACCCTCCCTCCTCAGACATTTCTCTTCCAACTTGAAGTCATGG
TCAGTATGAATTACCACTTCTAGGAACACACATCCCAATTTGAACACCAAGTATATTTTAAAAGCTTCTT
AATGTATAATCTTCATTCTCAGAAAAATGCCACATTTTGG
