>Addgene plasmid #50524 | pIL2R FAK | addgene partial sequence | sequence record 79505 | SVlargeT-F 5'-GAAGACCCCAAGGACTTTCC-3'
TGCTGTGTTTAGTAATAGAACTCTTGCTTGCTTTGCTATTTACACCACAAAGGAAAAAGCTGCACTGCTA
TACAAGAAAATTATGGAAAAATATTCTGTAACCTTTATAAGTAGGCATAACAGTTATAATCATAACATAC
TGTTTTTTCTTACTCCACACAGGCATAGAGTGTCTGCTATTAATAACTATGCTCAAAAATTGTGTACCTT
TAGCTTTTTAATTTGTAAAGGGGTTAATAAGGAATATTTGATGTATAGTGCCTTGACTAGAGATCATAAT
CAGCCATACCACATTTGTAGAGGTTTTACTTGCTTTAAAAAACCTCCCACACCTCCCCCTGAACCTGAAA
CATAAAATGAATGCAATTGTTGTTGTTAACTTGTTTATTGCAGCTTATAATGGTTACAAATAAAGCAATA
GCATCACAAATTTCACAAATAAAGCATTTTTTTCACTGCATTCTAGTTGTGGTTTGTCCAAACTCATCAA
TGTATCTTATCATGTCTGGATCCCCAGGAAGCTCCTCTGTGTCCTCATAAACCCTAACCTCCTCTACTTG
AGAGGACATTCCAATCATAGGCTGCCCATCCACCCTCTGTGTCCTCCTGTTAATTAGGTCACTTAACAAA
AAGGAAATTGGGTAGGGGTTTTTCACAGACCGCTTTCTAAGGGTAATTTTAAAATATCTGGGAAGTCCCT
TCCACTGCTGTGTTCCAGAAGTGTTGGTAAACAGCCCACAAATGTCAACAGCAGAAACATACAAGCTGTC
AGCTTTGCACAAGGGCCCAACACCCTGCTCATCAAGAAGCACTGTGGTTGCTGTGTTAGTAATGTGCAAA
ACAGGAGGCACATTTTCCCCACCTGTGTAGGTTCCAAAATATCTAGTGTTTTCATTTTTACTT
